>Addgene plasmid #26003 | pFB-Flag-MyoD(QQQ)-E12 | addgene full sequence | sequence record 387146 | Addgene NGS Result
ATCATGGAGATAATTAAAATGATAACCATCTCGCAAATAAATAAGTATTTTACTGTTTTCGTAACAGTTT
TGTAATAAAAAAACCTATAAATATTCCGGATTATTCATACCGTCCCACCATCGGGCGCGGATCTGGGCCC
GCCACCATGGACTACAAAGACGATGACGATGGATCCATGGAGCTTCTATCGCCGCCACTCCGGGACATAG
ACTTGACAGGCCCCGACGGCTCTCTCTGCTCCTTTGAGACAGCAGACGACTTCTATGATGATCCGTGTTT
CGACTCACCAGACCTGCGCTTTTTTGAGGACCTGGACCCGCGCCTGGTGCACGTGGGAGCCCTCCTGAAA
CCGGAGGAGCACGCACACTTCTCTACTGCGGTGCACCCAGGCCCAGGCGCTCGTGAGGATGAGCATGTGC
GCGCGCCCAGCGGGCACCACCAGGCGGGTCGCTGCTTGCTGTGGGCCTGCCAGGCGTGCCAGCGCCAGAC
CACCAACGCTGATCGCCGCAAGGCCGCCACCATGCGCGAGCGCCGCCGCCTGAGCAAAGTGAATGAGGCC
TTCGAGACGCTCAAGCGCTGCACGTCCAGCAACCCGAACCAGCGGCTACCCAAGGTGGAGATCCTGCGCA
ACGCCATCCGCTACATCGAAGGTCTGCAGGCTCTGCTGCGCGACCAGGACGCCGCGCCCCCTGGCGCCGC
TGCCTTCTACGCACCTGGACCGCTGCCCCCAGGCCGTGGCAGCGAGCACTACAGTGGCGACTCAGACGCG
TCCAGCCCGCGCTCCAACTGCTCTGATGGCATGATGGATTACAGCGGCCCCCCAAGCGGCCCCCGGCGGC
AGAATGGCTACGACACCGCCTACTACAGTGAGGCGGTGCGCGAGTCCAGGCCAGGGAAGAGTGCGGCTGT
GTCGAGCCTCGACTGCCTGTCCAGCATAGTGGAGCGCATCTCCACAGACAGCCCCGCTGCGCCTGCGCTG
CTTTTGGCAGATGCACCACCAGAGTCGCCTCCGGGTCCGCCAGAGGGGGCATCCCTAAGCGACACAGAAC
AGGGAACCCAGACCCCGTCTCCCGACGCCGCCCCTCAGTGTCCTGCAGGCTCAAACCCCAATGCGATTTA
TCAGGTGCTTGGTACGGGGGGTGGATCCGGCGGGGGTTCTGGAGGTGGGAGCGGCGGAGGGTCCGGCGGA
GGTTACCCAATGATGAACCAGTCTCAGAGAATGGCACCCGTGGGCTCTGACAAGGAACTGAGTGACCTCC
TGGACTTCAGCATGATGTTCCCGCTACCTGTGGCCAATGGGAAGAGCCGGCCCGCCTCCCTCGGGGGAAC
CCAGTTTGCAGGCTCAGGACTGGAGGACCGACCCAGCTCAGGCTCCTGGGGCAGCAGTGACCAGAACAGT
TCTTCCTTTGACCCTAGCCGGACATACAGCGAAGGTGCCCACTTCAGTGACTCCCACAGCAGCCTGCCGC
CTTCCACGTTCCTAGGAGCTGGGCTTGGAGGCAAGGGCAGTGAGCGGAATGCCTATGCCACCTTTGGGAG
AGACACCAGTGTTGGCACCTTGAGTCAGGCTGGCTTCCTGCCAGGTGAGCTGAGCCTCAGCAGTCCCGGG
CCACTGTCCCCATCGGGCATCAAGAGCAGCTCCCAGTATTACCCCTCATTCCCCAGCAACCCTCGTCGGA
GAGCTGCAGATGGTGGCCTGGATACTCAGCCGAAGAAGGTCCGGAAGGTTCCGCCTGGTCTCCCTTCCTC
GGTGTATCCGCCCAGCTCAGGTGACAGCTACAGCAGGGATGCTGCAGCCTACCCCTCCGCCAAGACCCCC
AGCAGCGCTTACCCCTCCCCCTTCTACGTGACAGATGGCAGCCTGCACCCATCAGCTGAGCTCTGGAGTA
CGCCTAGCCAGGTGGGCTTTGGGCCCATGCTAGGTGACGGCTCTTCCCCTCTGCCCCTTGCACCGGGCAG
CAGCTCCGTGGGCAGTGGTACCTTTGGGGGCCTCCAGCAGCAGGATCGCATGGGCTACCAGCTGCATGGA
TCTGAGGTTAATGGCTCGCTCCCAGCTGTATCCAGCTTTTCGGCTGCCCCTGGCACTTACAGTGGGACTT
CCGGCCACACGCCCCCTGTGAGTGGGGCCGCAGCTGAAAGCCTCCTAGGCACCCGAGGGACTACAGCCAG
CAGCTCAGGGGATGCCCTTGGGAAGGCACTGGCCTCGATCTACTCCCCGGATCACTCCAGCAATAATTTC
TCACCTAGCCCCTCAACGCCTGTGGGTTCACCCCAGGGCCTGCCAGGGACATCACAGTGGCCCCGGGCAG
GAGCGCCCAGTGCCTTATCCCCCAACTACGATGCAGGTCTCCATGGCCTGCAGAGCAAGATGGAGGACCG
CTTGGACGAGGCCATCCATGTCCTGCGAAGCCACGCTGTTGGCACCGCTAGCGATCTCCATGGGCTTTTG
CCTGGCCATGGCGCACTGACCACGAGCTTCACCGGCCCCATGTCACTGGGCGGGCGGCATGCCGGCCTGG
TCGGGGGAAGCCATCCTGAGGAGGGCCTCACAAGTGGGGCCAGTCTTTTGCATAACCATGCCAGCCTCCC
CAGCCAGCCCAGTTCCCTCCCTGACCTCTCACAGAGACCTCCCGACTCCTATAGTGGACTCGGGAGGGCA
GGCACAACAGCGGGTGCCAGCGAGATCAAGCGGGAGGAGAAAGAGGATGAGGAAATCGCATCAGTAGCCG
ACGCCGAAGAGGACAAGAAGGACCTGAAGGTCCCACGCACGCGCACCAGCCCAGACGAGGACGAGGACGA
CCTTCTCCCCCCAGAGCAGAAGGCGGAGCGGGAGAAGGAGCGCCGGGTGGCCAATAATGCCCGAGAGCGC
CTGCGGGTCCGCGACATCAATGAGGCCTTTAAGGAGCTCGGCCGCATGTGCCAGCTGCACCTCAGCAGCG
AGAAGCCGCAGACCAAACTGCTCATCCTGCACCAGGCCGTGGCCGTCATCCTCAGCCTGGAGCAGCAGGT
GCGAGAACGCAACCTGAACCCCAAAGCAGCCTGCTTGAAGCGGAGGGAGGAGGAGAAGGTGTCTGGCGTG
GTCGGGGACCCACAGCTGGCCCTGTCAGCCGCCCACCCGGGCCTGGGTGAGGCCCACAACCCAGCCGGGC
ACCTGTGAGAATTCAAAGGCCTACGTCGACGAGCTCACTAGTCGCGGCCGCTTTCGAATCTAGAGCCTGC
AGTCTCGAGGCATGCGGTACCAAGCTTGTCGAGAAGTACTAGAGGATCATAATCAGCCATACCACATTTG
TAGAGGTTTTACTTGCTTTAAAAAACCTCCCACACCTCCCCCTGAACCTGAAACATAAAATGAATGCAAT
TGTTGTTGTTAACTTGTTTATTGCAGCTTATAATGGTTACAAATAAAGCAATAGCATCACAAATTTCACA
AATAAAGCATTTTTTTCACTGCATTCTAGTTGTGGTTTGTCCAAACTCATCAATGTATCTTATCATGTCT
GGATCTGATCACTGCTTGAGCCTAGGAGATCCGAACCAGATAAGTGAAATCTAGTTCCAAACTATTTTGT
CATTTTTAATTTTCGTATTAGCTTACGACGCTACACCCAGTTCCCATCTATTTTGTCACTCTTCCCTAAA
TAATCCTTAAAAACTCCATTTCCACCCCTCCCAGTTCCCAACTATTTTGTCCGCCCACAGCGGGGCATTT
TTCTTCCTGTTATGTTTTTAATCAAACATCCTGCCAACTCCATGTGACAAACCGTCATCTTCGGCTACTT
TTTCTCTGTCACAGAATGAAAATTTTTCTGTCATCTCTTCGTTATTAATGTTTGTAATTGACTGAATATC
AACGCTTATTTGCAGCCTGAATGGCGAATGGG
[124 nt withheld, positions 3883-4006]
C
[91 nt withheld, positions 4008-4098]
A
[49 nt withheld, positions 4100-4148]
CCTTTGACGTTGGAGTCCACGTTCTT
[37 nt withheld, positions 4175-4211]
ACCCTATCTCGGTCTATTCTTTTGATTTATAAGGGATTTTGCCGATTTCGGCCTATTGGTTAAAAAATGA
GCTGATTTAACAAAAATTTAACGCGAATTTTAACAAAATATTAACGCTTACAATTTAGGTGGCACTTTTC
GGGGAAATGTGCGCGGAACCCCTATTTGTTTATTTTTCTAAATACATTCAAATATGTATCCGCTCATGAG
ACAATAACCCTGATAAATGCTTCAATAATATTGAAAAAGGAAGAGTATGAGTATTCAACATTTCCGTGTC
GCCCTTATTCCCTTTTTTGCGGCATTTTGCCTTCCTGTTTTTGCTCACCCAGAAACGCTGGTGAAAGTAA
AAGATGCTGAAGATCAGTTGGGTGCACGAGTGGGTTACATCGAACTGGATCTCAACAGCGGTAAGATCCT
TGAGAGTTTTCGCCCCGAAGAACGTTTTCCAATGATGAGCACTTTTAAAGTTCTGCTATGTGGCGCGGTA
TTATCCCGTATTGACGCCGGGCAAGAGCAACTCGGTCGCCGCATACACTATTCTCAGAATGACTTGGTTG
AGTACTCACCAGTCACAGAAAAGCATCTTACGGATGGCATGACAGTAAGAGAATTATGCAGTGCTGCCAT
AACCATGAGTGATAACACTGCGGCCAACTTACTTCTGACAACGATCGGAGGACCGAAGGAGCTAACCGCT
TTTTTGCACAACATGGGGGATCATGTAACTCGCCTTGATCGTTGGGAACCGGAGCTGAATGAAGCCATAC
CAAACGACGAGCGTGACACCACGATGCCTGTAGCAATGGCAACAACGTTGCGCAAACTATTAACTGGCGA
ACTACTTACTCTAGCTTCCCGGCAACAATTAATAGACTGGATGGAGGCGGATAAAGTTGCAGGACCACTT
CTGCGCTCGGCCCTTCCGGCTGGCTGGTTTATTGCTGATAAATCTGGAGCCGGTGAGCGTGGGTCTCGCG
GTATCATTGCAGCACTGGGGCCAGATGGTAAGCCCTCCCGTATCGTAGTTATCTACACGACGGGGAGTCA
GGCAACTATGGATGAACGAAATAGACAGATCGCTGAGATAGGTGCCTCACTGATTAAGCATTGGTAACTG
TCAGACCAAGTTTACTCATATATACTTTAGATTGATTTAAAACTTCATTTTTAATTTAAAAGGATCTAGG
TGAAGATCCTTTTTGATAATCTCATGACCAAAATCCCTTAACGTGAGTTTTCGTTCCACTGAGCGTCAGA
CCCCGTAGAAAAGATCAAAGGATCTTCTTGAGATCCTTTTTTTCTGCGCGTAATCTGCTGCTTGCAAACA
AAAAAACCACCGCTACCAGCGGTGGTTTGTTTGCCGGATCAAGAGCTACCAACTCTTTTTCCGAAGGTAA
CTGGCTGCAGCAGAGCGCAGATACCAAATACTGTTCTTCTAGTGTAGCCGTAGTTAGGCCACCACTTCAA
GAACTCTGTAGCACCGCCTACATACCTCGCTCTGCTAATCCTGTTACCAGTGGCTGCTGCCAGTGGCGAT
AAGTCGTGTCTTACCGGGTTGGACTCAAGACGATAGTTACCGGATAAGGCGCAGCGGTCGGGCTGAACGG
GGGGTTCGTGCACACAGCCCAGCTTGGAGCGAACGACCTACACCGAACTGAGATACCTACAGCGTGAGCT
ATGAGAAAGCGCCACGCTTCCCGAAGGGAGAAAGGCGGACAGGTATCCGGTAAGCGGCAGGGTCGGAACA
GGAGAGCGCACGAGGGAGCTTCCAGGGGGAAACGCCTGGTATCTTTATAGTCCTGTCGGGTTTCGCCACC
TCTGACTTGAGCGTCGATTTTTGTGATGCTCGTCAGGGGGGCGGAGCCTATGGAAAAACGCCAGCAACGC
GGCCTTTTTACGGTTCCTGGCCTTTTGCTGGCCTTTTGCTCACATGTTCTTTCCTGCGTTATCCCCTGAT
TCTGTGGATAACCGTATTACCGCCTTTGAGTGAGCTGATACCGCTCGCCGCAGCCGAACGACCGAGCGCA
GCGAGTCAGTGAGCGAGGAAGCGGAAGAGCGCCTGATGCGGTATTTTCTCCTTACGCATCTGTGCGGTAT
TTCACACCGCATAGACCAGCCGCGTAACCTGGCAAAATCGGTTACGGTTGAGTAATAAATGGATGCCCTG
CGTAAGCGGGTGTGGGCGGACAATAAAGTCTTAAACTGAACAAAATAGATCTAAACTATGACAATAAAGT
CTTAAACTAGACAGAATAGTTGTAAACTGAAATCAGTCCAGTTATGCTGTGAAAAAGCATACTGGACTTT
TGTTATGGCTAAAGCAAACTCTTCATTTTCTGAAGTGCAAATTGCCCGTCGTATTAAAGAGGGGCGTGGC
CAAGGGCATGGTAAAGACTATATTCGCGGCGTTGTGACAATTTACCGAACAACTCCGCGGCCGGGAAGCC
GATCTCGGCTTGAACGAATTGTTAGGTGGCGGTACTTGGGTCGATATCAAAGTGCATCACTTCTTCCCGT
ATGCCCAACTTTGTATAGAGAGCCACTGCGGGATCGTCACCGTAATCTGCTTGCACGTAGATCACATAAG
CACCAAGCGCGTTGGCCTCATGCTTGAGGAGATTGATGAGCGCGGTGGCAATGCCCTGCCTCCGGTGCTC
GCCGGAGACTGCGAGATCATAGATATAGATCTCACTACGCGGCTGCTCAAACTTGGGCAGAACGTAAGCC
GCGAGAGCGCCAACAACCGCTTCTTGGTCGAAGGCAGCAAGCGCGATGAATGTCTTACTACGGAGCAAGT
TCCCGAGGTAATCGGAGTCCGGCTGATGTTGGGAGTAGGTGGCTACGTCTCCGAACTCACGACCGAAAAG
ATCAAGAGCAGCCCGCATGGATTTGACTTGGTCAGGGCCGAGCCTACATGTGCGAATGATGCCCATACTT
GAGCCACCTAACTTTGTTTTAGGGCGACTGCCCTGCTGCGTAACATCGTTGCTGCTCCATAACATCAAAC
ATCGACCCACGGCGTAACGCGCTTGCTGCTTGGATGCCCGAGGCATAGACTGTACAAAAAAACAGTCATA
ACAAGCCATGAAAACCGCCACTGCGCCGTTACCACCGCTGCGTTCGGTCAAGGTTCTGGACCAGTTGCGT
GAGCGCATACGCTACTTGCATTACAGTTTACGAACCGAACAGGCTTATGTCAACTGGGTTCGTGCCTTCA
TCCGTTTCCACGGTGTGCGTCACCCGGCAACCTTGGGCAGCAGCGAAGTCGAGGCATTTCTGTCCTGGCT
GGCGAACGAGCGCAAGGTTTCGGTCTCCACGCATCGTCAGGCATTGGCGGCCTTGCTGTTCTTCTACGGC
AAGGTGCTGTGCACGGATCTGCCCTGGCTTCAGGAGATCGGAAGACCTCGGCCGTCGCGGCGCTTGCCGG
TGGTGCTGACCCCGGATGAAGTGGTTCGCATCCTCGGTTTTCTGGAAGGCGAGCATCGTTTGTTCGCCCA
GGACTCTAGCTATAGTTCTAGTGGTTGGCTACGTATACTCCGGAATATTAATAG
Features (pLannotate 1.2.2; 17 found; start..end, strand, type, name):
      1..92      +  promoter       polyhedrin promoter: polh from Autographa californica; promoter for the baculovirus polyhedrin gene
    149..170     +  CDS            3xFLAG (fragment): three tandem FLAG® epitope tags
    177..1130    +  CDS            Myod1: MYOD1_MOUSE - Also known as Myod. Experimental evidence at protein level: Swiss-Prot protein existence level 1. Acts as a transcriptional activator that promotes transcription of muscle-specific target genes and plays a role in muscle differentiation (PubMed:16901893). Together with MYF5 and MYOG, co-occupies muscle-specific gene promoter core region during myogenesis. Induces fibroblasts to differentiate into myoblasts. Interacts with and is inhibited by the twist protein. This interaction probably involves the basic domains of both proteins (PubMed:21798092, PubMed:3175662). From Mus musculu
   1200..3155    +  CDS            Tcf3: TFE2_MOUSE - Also known as Alf2, Me2, Tcfe2a. Experimental evidence at protein level: Swiss-Prot protein existence level 1. Transcriptional regulator involved in the initiation of neuronal differentiation and mesenchymal to epithelial transition (PubMed:15226298, PubMed:18214987). Heterodimers between TCF3 and tissue-specific basic helix-loop-helix (bHLH) proteins play major roles in determining tissue-specific cell fate during embryogenesis, like muscle or early B-cell differentiation (PubMed:18214987). Together with TCF15, required for the mesenchymal to epithelial transition (PubMed:1130938
   3265..3348    +  CDS            large T antigen (fragment): large T antigen from SV40 (simian virus 40)
   3371..3505    +  polyA_signal   SV40 poly(A) signal: SV40 polyadenylation signal
   3534..3699    -  mobile_element Tn7L: mini-Tn7 element (left end of the Tn7 transposon) Tn7
   3862..3878    +  CDS            lacZα (fragment): LacZα fragment of β-galactosidase; lacZ fragment
   3883..4337    +  rep_origin     f1 ori (sequence partly withheld): f1 bacteriophage origin of replication; arrow indicates direction of (+) strand synthesis
   4363..4467    +  promoter       AmpR promoter: bla
   4468..5328    +  CDS            AmpR: β-lactamase; bla; confers resistance to ampicillin, carbenicillin, and related antibiotics
   5499..6087    +  rep_origin     ori: high-copy-number ColE1/pMB1/pBR322/pUC origin of replication
   6273..6324    -  misc_feature   bom (fragment): basis of mobility region from pBR322
   6392..6616    -  mobile_element Tn7R: mini-Tn7 element (right end of the Tn7 transposon) Tn7
   6683..7216    -  CDS            GmR: gentamycin acetyltransferase; aacC1; confers resistance to gentamycin
   7386..7414    -  promoter       Pc promoter: intI1 (promoter lies within the coding sequence); class 1 integron promoter
   7392..7739    -  CDS            YPR2_ECOLX (fragment): Protein predicted: Swiss-Prot protein existence level 4. From Escherichia coli.
