[The description below was written by a language model from this plasmid's Addgene catalogue record and pLannotate feature annotations shown in this document.]
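Description:
pFB-Flag-MyoD(QQQ)-E12 is a baculovirus transfer (donor) plasmid built on the pFastBac1 backbone, intended for generating recombinant baculovirus and expressing protein in insect cells. In bacteria it is maintained as a high-copy plasmid through a ColE1/pUC-type origin and selected with ampicillin via the β-lactamase gene; an f1 origin is also present. The expression cassette, together with a gentamicin acetyltransferase marker driven by the Pc integron promoter, lies between the Tn7R and Tn7L ends. This mini-Tn7 arrangement allows site-specific transposition of the cassette into a baculovirus shuttle genome (bacmid) propagated in E. coli, with gentamicin resistance marking the transposed segment.

The payload is driven by the strong, very late polyhedrin promoter of Autographa californica nucleopolyhedrovirus and terminated by an SV40 polyadenylation signal. It encodes an N-terminally Flag-tagged fusion of mouse MyoD (Myod1) joined in a single reading frame to the E2A product E12 (annotated as Tcf3). The result is a tethered "forced heterodimer" of the myogenic bHLH factor with its E-protein partner. The short Flag annotation, labelled as a 3xFLAG fragment, is consistent with a single epitope. MyoD carries lysine-to-glutamine substitutions at positions 99, 102 and 104, described in the record as an acetylation-mimic mutant, and the E12 portion has an additional A218T change. The insert was cloned between BamHI (destroyed) and EcoRI sites.

The associated publication used an in vitro transcription system to dissect the roles of the coactivators pCAF and p300 in MyoD/E-protein transactivation. This suggests that the construct serves to produce Flag-purifiable recombinant heterodimer for such biochemical assays, testing how mimicking MyoD acetylation affects its activity.
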