Addgene plasmid #26003: pFB-Flag-MyoD(QQQ)-E12
Depositing lab: Jeffrey Dilworth. Depositing organization: Ottawa Hospital Research Institute. Publication: In vitro transcription system delineates the distinct roles of the coactivators pCAF and p300 during MyoD/E47-dependent transactivation. Dilworth FJ, Seaver KJ, Fishburn AL, Htet SL, Tapscott SJ. Proc Natl Acad Sci U S A. 2004 Aug 10. 101(32):11593-8. 10.1073/pnas.0404192101 PubMed 15289617.
Backbone
  Vector backbone: pFastBac1
  Backbone manufacturer: Invitrogen
  Backbone size w/o insert (bp): 4775
  Vector type: Baculovirus transfer vector
Growth in bacteria
  Bacterial resistance: Ampicillin, 100 μg/mL
  Growth temperature: 37°C
  Growth strain: DH5alpha
  Copy number: High Copy
Gene/Insert
  Gene/Insert name: MyoD(QQQ)-E12 Heterodimer Fusion (alt names: MyoD forced heterodimer; Acetylation mimic mutant; MyoD)
  Species: M. musculus (mouse)
  Insert size (bp): 3013
  Mutation: Changed Lysine 99 to Glutamine; Lysine 102 to Glutamine; and Lysine 104 to Glutamine in MyoD. Additional A218T in E2A/E12
  GenBank ID: BC103613
  Entrez Gene: Myod1 (a.k.a. MYF3, MyoD, Myod-1, bHLHc1)
  Tag / fusion protein: Flag (N terminal on insert)
  Cloning method: Restriction Enzyme; 5′ cloning site BamHI (destroyed during cloning); 3′ cloning site EcoRI (not destroyed)
  Sequencing primers: 5′ TATTCCGGATTATTCATACC; 3′ CTGATTATGATCCTCTAGTAC
Terms and licenses: Academic/Nonprofit Terms; Industry Terms: Not Available to Industry
How to cite: pFB-Flag-MyoD(QQQ)-E12 was a gift from Jeffrey Dilworth (Addgene plasmid # 26003 ; http://n2t.net/addgene:26003 ; RRID:Addgene_26003)
