>Addgene plasmid #26003 | pFB-Flag-MyoD(QQQ)-E12 | addgene partial sequence | sequence record 32057 | 26003 with SV40pA-R
AGCTGCATAACAGTTAACAACAACAATTGCATTCATTTTATGTTTCAGGTTCAGGGGGAGGTGTGGGAGG
TTTTTTAAAGCAAGTAAAACCTCTACAAATGTGGTATGGCTGATTATGATCCTCTAGTACTTCTCGACAA
GCTTGGTACCGCATGCCTCGAGACTGCAGGCTCTAGATTCGAAAGCGGCCGCGACTAGTGAGCTCGTCGA
CGTAGGCCTTTGAATTCTCACAGGTGCCCGGCTGGGTTGTGGGCCTCACCCAGGCCCGGGTGGGCGGCTG
ACAGGGCCAGCTGTGGGTCCCCGACCACGCCAGACACCTTCTCCTCCTCCCTCCGCTTCAAGCAGGCTGC
TTTGGGGTTCAGGTTGCGTTCTCGCACCTGCTGCTCCAGGCTGAGGATGACGGCCACGGCCTGGTGCAGG
ATGAGCAGTTTGGTCTGCGGCTTCTCGCTGCTGAGGTGCAGCTGGCACATGCGGCCGAGCTCCTTAAAGG
CCTCATTGATGTCGCGGACCCGCAGGCGCTCTCGGGCATTATTGGCCACCCGGCGCTCCTTCTCCCGCTC
CGCCTTCTGCTCTGGGGGGAGAAGGTCGTCCTCGTCCTCGTCTGGGCTGGTGCGCGTGCGTGGGACCTTC
AGGTCCTTCTTGTCCTCTTCGGCGTCGGCTACTGATGCGATTTCCTCATCCTCTTTCTCCTCCCGCTTGA
TCTCGCTGGCACCCGCTGTTGTGCCTGCCCTCCCGAGTCCACTATAGGAGTCGGGAGGTCTCTGTGAGAG
GTCAGGGAGGGAACTGGGCTGGCTGGGGAGGCTGGCATGGTTATGCAAAAGACTGGCCCCACTTGTGAGG
CCCTCCTCAGGATGGCTTCCCCCGACCAGGCCGGCATGCCGCCCGCCCAGTGACATGGGGCCGGTGAA
