>Addgene plasmid #26003 | pFB-Flag-MyoD(QQQ)-E12 | addgene partial sequence | sequence record 32058 | 26003 with polyhedrin-fwd
GTTTTGTACAGTTTTGTAATAAAAAAACCTATAAATATTCCGGATTATTCATACCGTCCCACCATCGGGC
GCGGATCTGGGCCCGCCACCATGGACTACAAAGACGATGACGATGGATCCATGGAGCTTCTATCGCCGCC
ACTCCGGGACATAGACTTGACAGGCCCCGACGGCTCTCTCTGCTCCTTTGAGACAGCAGACGACTTCTAT
GATGATCCGTGTTTCGACTCACCAGACCTGCGCTTTTTTGAGGACCTGGACCCGCGCCTGGTGCACGTGG
GAGCCCTCCTGAAACCGGAGGAGCACGCACACTTCTCTACTGCGGTGCACCCAGGCCCAGGCGCTCGTGA
GGATGAGCATGTGCGCGCGCCCAGCGGGCACCACCAGGCGGGTCGCTGCTTGCTGTGGGCCTGCCAGGCG
TGCCAGCGCCAGACCACCAACGCTGATCGCCGCAAGGCCGCCACCATGCGCGAGCGCCGCCGCCTGAGCA
AAGTGAATGAGGCCTTCGAGACGCTCAAGCGCTGCACGTCCAGCAACCCGAACCAGCGGCTACCCAAGGT
GGAGATCCTGCGCAACGCCATCCGCTACATCGAAGGTCTGCAGGCTCTGCTGCGCGACCAGGACGCCGCG
CCCCCTGGCGCCGCTGCCTTCTACGCACCTGGACCGCTGCCCCCAGGCCGTGGCAGCGAGCACTACAGTG
GCGACTCAGACGCGTCCAGCCCGCGCTCCAACTGCTCTGATGGCATGATGGATTACAGCGGCCCCCCAAG
CGGCCCCCGGCGGCAGAATGGCTACGACACCGCCTACTACAGTGAGGCGGTGCGCGAGTCCAGGCCAGGG
AAGA
